Addgene plasmid #191919: pET28 sf:em-blue-shift.2
Purpose: Encodes a GFP design, sf:em-blue-shift.2
Depositing lab: Sarel Fleishman. Depositing organization: Weizmann Institute of Science. Publication: Designed active-site library reveals thousands of functional GFP variants. Weinstein JY, Marti-Gomez C, Lipsh-Sokolik R, Hoch SY, Liebermann D, Nevo R, Weissman H, Petrovich-Kopitman E, Margulies D, Ivankov D, McCandlish DM, Fleishman SJ. Nat Commun. 2023 May 20;14(1):2890. doi: 10.1038/s41467-023-38099-z. PubMed 37210560.
Backbone
  Vector backbone: pET28
  Backbone size w/o insert (bp): 5209
  Vector type: Bacterial Expression
Growth in bacteria
  Bacterial resistance: Kanamycin, 50 μg/mL
  Growth temperature: 37°C
  Growth strain: DH5alpha
  Copy number: High Copy
Gene/Insert
  Gene/Insert name: sf:em-blue-shift.2
  Species: Aequorea victoria
  Insert size (bp): 747
  Mutation: T65S S72A T108I Y145F V150I
  Promoter: T7
  Tag / fusion protein: His Tag (N terminal on insert)
  Cloning method: Restriction Enzyme; 5′ cloning site BsaI (destroyed during cloning); 3′ cloning site BsaI (destroyed during cloning)
  Sequencing primers: 5′ TAATACGACTCACTATAGGG; 3′ gctagttattgctcagcgg
Terms and licenses: Academic/Nonprofit Terms; Industry Terms: Not Available to Industry
Depositor comments: Design created by the htFuncLib algorithm
How to cite: pET28 sf:em-blue-shift.2 was a gift from Sarel Fleishman (Addgene plasmid # 191919 ; http://n2t.net/addgene:191919 ; RRID:Addgene_191919)
