[The description below was written by a language model from this plasmid's Addgene catalogue record and pLannotate feature annotations shown in this document.]
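Description:
pET28 sf:em-blue-shift.2 is a bacterial expression plasmid built on the pET28 backbone that encodes a computationally designed variant of Aequorea victoria GFP. According to the depositor, the design was generated by the htFuncLib algorithm. The record lists five substitutions (T65S, S72A, T108I, Y145F, V150I), and the automated annotation identifies the open reading frame as superfolder GFP. The name suggests a design with blue-shifted emission, although the record gives no spectral data. The insert was introduced by BsaI-based cloning that destroyed both sites, and it carries an N-terminal His tag for affinity purification. The short "capTEV" fragment annotated just upstream of the GFP coding sequence most likely reflects this His tag. The "SET1" fragment downstream of GFP is likewise only a partial annotation match, probably to residual vector sequence.

Expression follows the standard pET arrangement. A T7 promoter with an adjacent lac operator and the T7 gene 10 ribosome binding site drives the coding sequence, and a T7 terminator ends transcription. The plasmid-borne lacI gene supplies repressor, so transcription is held off until IPTG induction in a host that provides T7 RNA polymerase. The plasmid is selected with kanamycin through the aph(3')-Ia gene and replicates from a ColE1/pBR322-type origin. The bom and rop elements typical of pBR322-derived vectors are present, although the catalogue lists the plasmid as high copy. An f1 origin is also present, and the short tetracycline-resistance fragments are nonfunctional backbone remnants. The construct is suited to producing and purifying this GFP variant in E. coli for fluorescence characterisation.
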