Features (pLannotate 1.2.2; 19 found; start..end, strand, type, name):
      1..19      +  promoter       T7 promoter: promoter for bacteriophage T7 RNA polymerase
     20..44      +  protein_bind   lac operator: The lac repressor binds to the lac operator to inhibit transcription in E. coli. This inhibition can be relieved by adding lactose or isopropyl-β-D-thiogalactopyranoside (IPTG). lac repressor encoded by lacI
     59..81      +  RBS            RBS: efficient ribosome binding site from bacteriophage T7 gene 10 (Olins and Rangwala, 1989)
    100..116     +  CDS            capTEV™ (fragment): composite tag for in vivo biotinylation, TEV protease cleavage, and 6xHis tagging
    121..831     +  CDS            Superfolder GFP: Superfolder GFP is a basic (constitutively fluorescent) green fluorescent protein published in 2005, derived from Aequorea victoria. It is reported to be a very rapidly-maturing weak dimer.
    844..893     +  CDS            SET1 (fragment): solubility-enhancement tag derived from T7 phage gene 10B
    901..948     +  terminator     T7 terminator: transcription terminator for bacteriophage T7 RNA polymerase
    985..1413    +  rep_origin     f1 ori (sequence partly withheld): f1 bacteriophage origin of replication; arrow indicates direction of (+) strand synthesis
   1466..1523    +  promoter       AmpR promoter (fragment): bla
   1532..2347    -  CDS            KanR: aminoglycoside phosphotransferase; aph(3')-Ia; confers resistance to kanamycin in bacteria or G418 (Geneticin®) in eukaryotes
   2469..3057    +  rep_origin     ori: high-copy-number ColE1/pMB1/pBR322/pUC origin of replication
   3243..3382    -  misc_feature   bom: basis of mobility region from pBR322
   3484..3675    -  CDS            rop: Rop protein, which maintains plasmids at low copy number; rop
   3692..4072    +  CDS            YPB1_ECOLX: Protein predicted: Swiss-Prot protein existence level 4. From Escherichia coli.
   4144..4435    -  CDS            TcR (fragment): tetracycline efflux protein; tet; confers resistance to tetracycline
   4450..4471    -  protein_bind   CAP binding site: CAP binding activates transcription in the presence of cAMP. E. coli catabolite activator protein
   4484..5566    -  CDS            lacI: lac repressor; lacI; The lac repressor binds to the lac operator to inhibit transcription in E. coli. This inhibition can be relieved by adding lactose or isopropyl-β-D-thiogalactopyranoside (IPTG).
   5567..5644    -  promoter       lacI promoter: lacI
   5652..5931    -  CDS            TcR (fragment): tetracycline efflux protein; tet; confers resistance to tetracycline
>Addgene plasmid #191919 | pET28 sf:em-blue-shift.2 | addgene full sequence | sequence record 378865 | Addgene NGS Result
TAATACGACTCACTATAGGGGAATTGTGAGCGGATAACAATTCCCCTCTAGAAATAATTTTGTTTAACTT
TAAGAAGGAGATATACCATGGGCAGCAGCCATCATCATCATCATCACGTTAGCAAGGGCGAGGAGCTGTT
CACCGGTGTAGTACCGATCCTGGTTGAACTCGACGGTGACGTGAATGGGCATAAGTTTTCGGTGAGAGGT
GAGGGTGAGGGTGATGCGACCAACGGCAAGTTGACATTGAAGTTCATATGTACCACGGGAAAGTTGCCCG
TGCCATGGCCTACTCTCGTAACTACACTTTCCTACGGTGTGCAGTGCTTCGCTCGCTACCCAGATCATAT
GAAGCGTCATGATTTCTTCAAGAGTGCAATGCCTGAAGGGTACGTGCAGGAGCGGACGATAAGTTTCAAG
GATGACGGCACGTATAAGATCCGCGCGGAAGTAAAATTCGAGGGCGACACCTTAGTCAACCGAATCGAAC
TTAAGGGTATCGATTTCAAAGAAGACGGGAATATACTGGGACACAAGCTTGAATACAACTTTAACTCGCA
CAACATATACATAACAGCAGACAAACAAAAGAACGGCATTAAGGCTAATTTCAAAACCAGACATAACGTG
GAAGACGGTAGTGTTCAGTTAGCGGACCACTACCAACAGAACACACCAATTGGGGACGGGCCGGTGTTAT
TACCTGACAACCATTACCTCAGCACACAATCTGTTCTCTCTAAGGACCCAAACGAGAAGAGAGATCACAT
GGTCCTGCTCGAATTCGTTACGGCGGCTGGTATCACTCTCGGCATGGACGAGCTGTATAAGTAATGAGAT
CCGGCTGCTAACAAAGCCCGAAAGGAAGCTGAGTTGGCTGCTGCCACCGCTGAGCAATAACTAGCATAAC
CCCTTGGGGCCTCTAAACGGGTCTTGAGGGGTTTTTTGCTGAAAGGAGGAACTATATCCGGATTGGCGAA
TGGG
[124 nt withheld, positions 985-1108]
C
[91 nt withheld, positions 1110-1200]
A
[49 nt withheld, positions 1202-1250]
CCTTTGACGTTGGAGTCCACGTTCTTT
[37 nt withheld, positions 1278-1314]
ACCCTATCTCGGTCTATTCTTTTGATTTATAAGGGATTTTGCCGATTTCGGCCTATTGGTTAAAAAATGA
GCTGATTTAACAAAAATTTAACGCGAATTTTAACAAAATATTAACGCTTACAATTTAGGTGGCACTTTTC
GGGGAAATGTGCGCGGAACCCCTATTTGTTTATTTTTCTAAATACATTCAAATATGTATCCGCTCATGAA
TTAATTCTTAGAAAAACTCATCGAGCATCAAATGAAACTGCAATTTATTCATATCAGGATTATCAATACC
ATATTTTTGAAAAAGCCGTTTCTGTAATGAAGGAGAAAACTCACCGAGGCAGTTCCATAGGATGGCAAGA
TCCTGGTATCGGTCTGCGATTCCGACTCGTCCAACATCAATACAACCTATTAATTTCCCCTCGTCAAAAA
TAAGGTTATCAAGTGAGAAATCACCATGAGTGACGACTGAATCCGGTGAGAATGGCAAAAGTTTATGCAT
TTCTTTCCAGACTTGTTCAACAGGCCAGCCATTACGCTCGTCATCAAAATCACTCGCATCAACCAAACCG
TTATTCATTCGTGATTGCGCCTGAGCGAGACGAAATACGCGATCGCTGTTAAAAGGACAATTACAAACAG
GAATCGAATGCAACCGGCGCAGGAACACTGCCAGCGCATCAACAATATTTTCACCTGAATCAGGATATTC
TTCTAATACCTGGAATGCTGTTTTCCCGGGGATCGCAGTGGTGAGTAACCATGCATCATCAGGAGTACGG
ATAAAATGCTTGATGGTCGGAAGAGGCATAAATTCCGTCAGCCAGTTTAGTCTGACCATCTCATCTGTAA
CATCATTGGCAACGCTACCTTTGCCATGTTTCAGAAACAACTCTGGCGCATCGGGCTTCCCATACAATCG
ATAGATTGTCGCACCTGATTGCCCGACATTATCGCGAGCCCATTTATACCCATATAAATCAGCATCCATG
TTGGAATTTAATCGCGGCCTAGAGCAAGACGTTTCCCGTTGAATATGGCTCATAACACCCCTTGTATTAC
TGTTTATGTAAGCAGACAGTTTTATTGTTCATGACCAAAATCCCTTAACGTGAGTTTTCGTTCCACTGAG
CGTCAGACCCCGTAGAAAAGATCAAAGGATCTTCTTGAGATCCTTTTTTTCTGCGCGTAATCTGCTGCTT
GCAAACAAAAAAACCACCGCTACCAGCGGTGGTTTGTTTGCCGGATCAAGAGCTACCAACTCTTTTTCCG
AAGGTAACTGGCTTCAGCAGAGCGCAGATACCAAATACTGTCCTTCTAGTGTAGCCGTAGTTAGGCCACC
ACTTCAAGAACTCTGTAGCACCGCCTACATACCTCGCTCTGCTAATCCTGTTACCAGTGGCTGCTGCCAG
TGGCGATAAGTCGTGTCTTACCGGGTTGGACTCAAGACGATAGTTACCGGATAAGGCGCAGCGGTCGGGC
TGAACGGGGGGTTCGTGCACACAGCCCAGCTTGGAGCGAACGACCTACACCGAACTGAGATACCTACAGC
GTGAGCTATGAGAAAGCGCCACGCTTCCCGAAGGGAGAAAGGCGGACAGGTATCCGGTAAGCGGCAGGGT
CGGAACAGGAGAGCGCACGAGGGAGCTTCCAGGGGGAAACGCCTGGTATCTTTATAGTCCTGTCGGGTTT
CGCCACCTCTGACTTGAGCGTCGATTTTTGTGATGCTCGTCAGGGGGGCGGAGCCTATGGAAAAACGCCA
GCAACGCGGCCTTTTTACGGTTCCTGGCCTTTTGCTGGCCTTTTGCTCACATGTTCTTTCCTGCGTTATC
CCCTGATTCTGTGGATAACCGTATTACCGCCTTTGAGTGAGCTGATACCGCTCGCCGCAGCCGAACGACC
GAGCGCAGCGAGTCAGTGAGCGAGGAAGCGGAAGAGCGCCTGATGCGGTATTTTCTCCTTACGCATCTGT
GCGGTATTTCACACCGCAATGGTGCACTCTCAGTACAATCTGCTCTGATGCCGCATAGTTAAGCCAGTAT
ACACTCCGCTATCGCTACGTGACTGGGTCATGGCTGCGCCCCGACACCCGCCAACACCCGCTGACGCGCC
CTGACGGGCTTGTCTGCTCCCGGCATCCGCTTACAGACAAGCTGTGACCGTCTCCGGGAGCTGCATGTGT
CAGAGGTTTTCACCGTCATCACCGAAACGCGCGAGGCAGCTGCGGTAAAGCTCATCAGCGTGGTCGTGAA
GCGATTCACAGATGTCTGCCTGTTCATCCGCGTCCAGCTCGTTGAGTTTCTCCAGAAGCGTTAATGTCTG
GCTTCTGATAAAGCGGGCCATGTTAAGGGCGGTTTTTTCCTGTTTGGTCACTGATGCCTCCGTGTAAGGG
GGATTTCTGTTCATGGGGGTAATGATACCGATGAAACGAGAGAGGATGCTCACGATACGGGTTACTGATG
ATGAACATGCCCGGTTACTGGAACGTTGTGAGGGTAAACAACTGGCGGTATGGATGCGGCGGGACCAGAG
AAAAATCACTCAGGGTCAATGCCAGCGCTTCGTTAATACAGATGTAGGTGTTCCACAGGGTAGCCAGCAG
CATCCTGCGATGCAGATCCGGAACATAATGGTGCAGGGCGCTGACTTCCGCGTTTCCAGACTTTACGAAA
CACGGAAACCGAAGACCATTCATGTTGTTGCTCAGGTCGCAGACGTTTTGCAGCAGCAGTCGCTTCACGT
TCGCTCGCGTATCGGTGATTCATTCTGCTAACCAGTAAGGCAACCCCGCCAGCCTAGCCGGGTCCTCAAC
GACAGGAGCACGATCATGCGCACCCGTGGGGCCGCCATGCCGGCGATAATGGCCTGCTTCTCGCCGAAAC
GTTTGGTGGCGGGACCAGTGACGAAGGCTTGAGCGAGGGCGTGCAAGATTCCGAATACCGCAAGCGACAG
GCCGATCATCGTCGCGCTCCAGCGAAAGCGGTCCTCGCCGAAAATGACCCAGAGCGCTGCCGGCACCTGT
CCTACGAGTTGCATGATAAAGAAGACAGTCATAAGTGCGGCGACGATAGTCATGCCCCGCGCCCACCGGA
AGGAGCTGACTGGGTTGAAGGCTCTCAAGGGCATCGGTCGAGATCCCGGTGCCTAATGAGTGAGCTAACT
TACATTAATTGCGTTGCGCTCACTGCCCGCTTTCCAGTCGGGAAACCTGTCGTGCCAGCTGCATTAATGA
ATCGGCCAACGCGCGGGGAGAGGCGGTTTGCGTATTGGGCGCCAGGGTGGTTTTTCTTTTCACCAGTGAG
ACGGGCAACAGCTGATTGCCCTTCACCGCCTGGCCCTGAGAGAGTTGCAGCAAGCGGTCCACGCTGGTTT
GCCCCAGCAGGCGAAAATCCTGTTTGATGGTGGTTAACGGCGGGATATAACATGAGCTGTCTTCGGTATC
GTCGTATCCCACTACCGAGATATCCGCACCAACGCGCAGCCCGGACTCGGTAATGGCGCGCATTGCGCCC
AGCGCCATCTGATCGTTGGCAACCAGCATCGCAGTGGGAACGATGCCCTCATTCAGCATTTGCATGGTTT
GTTGAAAACCGGACATGGCACTCCAGTCGCCTTCCCGTTCCGCTATCGGCTGAATTTGATTGCGAGTGAG
ATATTTATGCCAGCCAGCCAGACGCAGACGCGCCGAGACAGAACTTAATGGGCCCGCTAACAGCGCGATT
TGCTGGTGACCCAATGCGACCAGATGCTCCACGCCCAGTCGCGTACCGTCTTCATGGGAGAAAATAATAC
TGTTGATGGGTGTCTGGTCAGAGACATCAAGAAATAACGCCGGAACATTAGTGCAGGCAGCTTCCACAGC
AATGGCATCCTGGTCATCCAGCGGATAGTTAATGATCAGCCCACTGACGCGTTGCGCGAGAAGATTGTGC
ACCGCCGCTTTACAGGCTTCGACGCCGCTTCGTTCTACCATCGACACCACCACGCTGGCACCCAGTTGAT
CGGCGCGAGATTTAATCGCCGCGACAATTTGCGACGGCGCGTGCAGGGCCAGACTGGAGGTGGCAACGCC
AATCAGCAACGACTGTTTGCCCGCCAGTTGTTGTGCCACGCGGTTGGGAATGTAATTCAGCTCCGCCATC
GCCGCTTCCACTTTTTCCCGCGTTTTCGCAGAAACGTGGCTGGCCTGGTTCACCACGCGGGAAACGGTCT
GATAAGAGACACCGGCATACTCTGCGACATCGTATAACGTTACTGGTTTCACATTCACCACCCTGAATTG
ACTCTCTTCCGGGCGCTATCATGCCATACCGCGAAAGGTTTTGCGCCATTCGATGGTGTCCGGGATCTCG
ACGCTCTCCCTTATGCGACTCCTGCATTAGGAAGCAGCCCAGTAGTAGGTTGAGGCCGTTGAGCACCGCC
GCCGCAAGGAATGGTGCATGCAAGGAGATGGCGCCCAACAGTCCCCCGGCCACGGGGCCTGCCACCATAC
CCACGCCGAAACAAGCGCTCATGAGCCCGAAGTGGCGAGCCCGATCTTCCCCATCGGTGATGTCGGCGAT
ATAGGCGCCAGCAACCGCACCTGTGGCGCCGGTGATGCCGGCCACGATGCGTCCGGCGTAGAGGATCGAG
ATCTCGATCCCGCGAAAT
